>Addgene plasmid #72247 | VP12 | addgene full sequence | sequence record 485302 | Addgene Long Read Sequencing Result
ATATGCCAAGTACGCCCCCTATTGACGTCAATGACGGTAAATGGCCCGCCTGGCATTATGCCCAGTACAT
GACCTTATGGGACTTTCCTACTTGGCAGTACATCTACGTATTAGTCATCGCTATTACCATGGTGATGCGG
TTTTGGCAGTACATCAATGGGCGTGGATAGCGGTTTGACTCACGGGGATTTCCAAGTCTCCACCCCATTG
ACGTCAATGGGAGTTTGTTTTGGCACCAAAATCAACGGGACTTTCCAAAATGTCGTAACAACTCCGCCCC
ATTGACGCAAATGGGCGGTAGGCGTGTACGGTGGGAGGTCTATATAAGCAGAGCTGGTTTAGTGAACCGT
CAGATCCGCTAGAGATCCGCGGCCGCTAATACGACTCACTATAGGGAGAGCCGCCACCATGGATAAAAAG
TATTCTATTGGTTTAGACATCGGCACTAATTCCGTTGGATGGGCTGTCATAACCGATGAATACAAAGTAC
CTTCAAAGAAATTTAAGGTGTTGGGGAACACAGACCGTCATTCGATTAAAAAGAATCTTATCGGTGCCCT
CCTATTCGATAGTGGCGAAACGGCAGAGGCGACTCGCCTGAAACGAACCGCTCGGAGAAGGTATACACGT
CGCAAGAACCGAATATGTTACTTACAAGAAATTTTTAGCAATGAGATGGCCAAAGTTGACGATTCTTTCT
TTCACCGTTTGGAAGAGTCCTTCCTTGTCGAAGAGGACAAGAAACATGAACGGCACCCCATCTTTGGAAA
CATAGTAGATGAGGTGGCATATCATGAAAAGTACCCAACGATTTATCACCTCAGAAAAAAGCTAGTTGAC
TCAACTGATAAAGCGGACCTGAGGTTAATCTACTTGGCTCTTGCCCATATGATAAAGTTCCGTGGGCACT
TTCTCATTGAGGGTGATCTAAATCCGGACAACTCGGATGTCGACAAACTGTTCATCCAGTTAGTACAAAC
CTATAATCAGTTGTTTGAAGAGAACCCTATAAATGCAAGTGGCGTGGATGCGAAGGCTATTCTTAGCGCC
CGCCTCTCTAAATCCCGACGGCTAGAAAACCTGATCGCACAATTACCCGGAGAGAAGAAAAATGGGTTGT
TCGGTAACCTTATAGCGCTCTCACTAGGCCTGACACCAAATTTTAAGTCGAACTTCGACTTAGCTGAAGA
TGCCAAATTGCAGCTTAGTAAGGACACGTACGATGACGATCTCGACAATCTACTGGCACAAATTGGAGAT
CAGTATGCGGACTTATTTTTGGCTGCCAAAAACCTTAGCGATGCAATCCTCCTATCTGACATACTGAGAG
TTAATACTGAGATTACCAAGGCGCCGTTATCCGCTTCAATGATCAAAAGGTACGATGAACATCACCAAGA
CTTGACACTTCTCAAGGCCCTAGTCCGTCAGCAACTGCCTGAGAAATATAAGGAAATATTCTTTGATCAG
TCGAAAAACGGGTACGCAGGTTATATTGACGGCGGAGCGAGTCAAGAGGAATTCTACAAGTTTATCAAAC
CCATATTAGAGAAGATGGATGGGACGGAAGAGTTGCTTGTAAAACTCAATCGCGAAGATCTACTGCGAAA
GCAGCGGACTTTCGACAACGGTAGCATTCCACATCAAATCCACTTAGGCGAATTGCATGCTATACTTAGA
AGGCAGGAGGATTTTTATCCGTTCCTCAAAGACAATCGTGAAAAGATTGAGAAAATCCTAACCTTTCGCA
TACCTTACTATGTGGGACCCCTGGCCCGAGGGAACTCTCGGTTCGCATGGATGACAAGAAAGTCCGAAGA
AACGATTACTCCCTGGAATTTTGAGGAAGTTGTCGATAAAGGTGCGTCAGCTCAATCGTTCATCGAGAGG
ATGACCGCCTTTGACAAGAATTTACCGAACGAAAAAGTATTGCCTAAGCACAGTTTACTTTACGAGTATT
TCACAGTGTACAATGAACTCACGAAAGTTAAGTATGTCACTGAGGGCATGCGTAAACCCGCCTTTCTAAG
CGGAGAACAGAAGAAAGCAATAGTAGATCTGTTATTCAAGACCAACCGCAAAGTGACAGTTAAGCAATTG
AAAGAGGACTACTTTAAGAAAATTGAATGCTTCGATTCTGTCGAGATCTCCGGGGTAGAAGATCGATTTA
ATGCGTCACTTGGTACGTATCATGACCTCCTAAAGATAATTAAAGATAAGGACTTCCTGGATAACGAAGA
GAATGAAGATATCTTAGAAGATATAGTGTTGACTCTTACCCTCTTTGAAGATCGGGAAATGATTGAGGAA
AGACTAAAAACATACGCTCACCTGTTCGACGATAAGGTTATGAAACAGTTAAAGAGGCGTCGCTATACGG
GCTGGGGAGCCTTGTCGCGGAAACTTATCAACGGGATAAGAGACAAGCAAAGTGGTAAAACTATTCTCGA
TTTTCTAAAGAGCGACGGCTTCGCCAATAGGAACTTTATGGCCCTGATCCATGATGACTCTTTAACCTTC
AAAGAGGATATACAAAAGGCACAGGTTTCCGGACAAGGGGACTCATTGCACGAACATATTGCGAATCTTG
CTGGTTCGCCAGCCATCAAAAAGGGCATACTCCAGACAGTCAAAGTAGTGGATGAGCTAGTTAAGGTCAT
GGGACGTCACAAACCGGAAAACATTGTAATCGAGATGGCACGCGAAAATCAAACGACTCAGAAGGGGCAA
AAAAACAGTCGAGAGCGGATGAAGAGAATAGAAGAGGGTATTAAAGAACTGGGCAGCCAGATCTTAAAGG
AGCATCCTGTGGAAAATACCCAATTGCAGAACGAGAAACTTTACCTCTATTACCTACAAAATGGAAGGGA
CATGTATGTTGATCAGGAACTGGACATAAACCGTTTATCTGATTACGACGTCGATCACATTGTACCCCAA
TCCTTTTTGAAGGACGATTCAATCGACAATAAAGTGCTTACACGCTCGGATAAGAACCGAGGGAAAAGTG
ACAATGTTCCAAGCGAGGAAGTCGTAAAGAAAATGAAGAACTATTGGCGGCAGCTCCTAAATGCGAAACT
GATAACGCAAAGAAAGTTCGATAACTTAACTAAAGCTGAGAGGGGTGGCTTGTCTGAACTTGACAAGGCC
GGATTTATTAAACGTCAGCTCGTGGAAACCCGCGCCATCACAAAGCATGTTGCGCAGATACTAGATTCCC
GAATGAATACGAAATACGACGAGAACGATAAGCTGATTCGGGAAGTCAAAGTAATCACTTTAAAGTCAAA
ATTGGTGTCGGACTTCAGAAAGGATTTTCAATTCTATAAAGTTAGGGAGATAAATAACTACCACCATGCG
CACGACGCTTATCTTAATGCCGTCGTAGGGACCGCACTCATTAAGAAATACCCGAAGCTAGAAAGTGAGT
TTGTGTATGGTGATTACAAAGTTTATGACGTCCGTAAGATGATCGCGAAAAGCGAACAGGAGATAGGCAA
GGCTACAGCCAAATACTTCTTTTATTCTAACATTATGAATTTCTTTAAGACGGAAATCACTCTGGCAAAC
GGAGAGATACGCAAACGACCTTTAATTGAAACCAATGGGGAGACAGGTGAAATCGTATGGGATAAGGGCC
GGGACTTCGCGACGGTGAGAAAAGTTTTGTCCATGCCCCAAGTCAACATAGTAAAGAAAACTGAGGTGCA
GACCGGAGGGTTTTCAAAGGAATCGATTCTTCCAAAAAGGAATAGTGATAAGCTCATCGCTCGTAAAAAG
GACTGGGACCCGAAAAAGTACGGTGGCTTCGATAGCCCTACAGTTGCCTATTCTGTCCTAGTAGTGGCAA
AAGTTGAGAAGGGAAAATCCAAGAAACTGAAGTCAGTCAAAGAATTATTGGGGATAACGATTATGGAGCG
CTCGTCTTTTGAAAAGAACCCCATCGACTTCCTTGAGGCGAAAGGTTACAAGGAAGTAAAAAAGGATCTC
ATAATTAAACTACCAAAGTATAGTCTGTTTGAGTTAGAAAATGGCCGAAAACGGATGTTGGCTAGCGCCG
GAGAGCTTCAAAAGGGGAACGAACTCGCACTACCGTCTAAATACGTGAATTTCCTGTATTTAGCGTCCCA
TTACGAGAAGTTGAAAGGTTCACCTGAAGATAACGAACAGAAGCAACTTTTTGTTGAGCAGCACAAACAT
TATCTCGACGAAATCATAGAGCAAATTTCGGAATTCAGTAAGAGAGTCATCCTAGCTGATGCCAATCTGG
ACAAAGTATTAAGCGCATACAACAAGCACAGGGATAAACCCATACGTGAGCAGGCGGAAAATATTATCCA
TTTGTTTACTCTTACCAACCTCGGCGCTCCAGCCGCATTCAAGTATTTTGACACAACGATAGATCGCAAA
CGATACACTTCTACCAAGGAGGTGCTAGACGCGACACTGATTCACCAATCCATCACGGGATTATATGAAA
CTCGGATAGATTTGTCACAGCTTGGGGGTGACGGATCCCCCAAGAAGAAGAGGAAAGTCTCGAGCGACTA
CAAAGACCATGACGGTGATTATAAAGATCATGACATCGATTACAAGGATGACGATGACAAGGCTGCAGGA
TGACCGGTCATCATCACCATCACCATTGAGTTTAAACCCGCTGATCAGCCTCGACTGTGCCTTCTAGTTG
CCAGCCATCTGTTGTTTGCCCCTCCCCCGTGCCTTCCTTGACCCTGGAAGGTGCCACTCCCACTGTCCTT
TCCTAATAAAATGAGGAAATTGCATCGCATTGTCTGAGTAGGTGTCATTCTATTCTGGGGGGTGGGGTGG
GGCAGGACAGCAAGGGGGAGGATTGGGAAGACAATAGCAGGCATGCTGGGGATGCGGTGGGCTCTATGGC
TTCTGAGGCGGAAAGAACCAGCTGGGGCTCGATACCGTCGACCTCTAGCTAGAGCTTGGCGTAATCATGG
TCATAGCTGTTTCCTGTGTGAAATTGTTATCCGCTCACAATTCCACACAACATACGAGCCGGAAGCATAA
AGTGTAAAGCCTAGGGTGCCTAATGAGTGAGCTAACTCACATTAATTGCGTTGCGCTCACTGCCCGCTTT
CCAGTCGGGAAACCTGTCGTGCCAGCTGCATTAATGAATCGGCCAACGCGCGGGGAGAGGCGGTTTGCGT
ATTGGGCGCTCTTCCGCTTCCTCGCTCACTGACTCGCTGCGCTCGGTCGTTCGGCTGCGGCGAGCGGTAT
CAGCTCACTCAAAGGCGGTAATACGGTTATCCACAGAATCAGGGGATAACGCAGGAAAGAACATGTGAGC
AAAAGGCCAGCAAAAGGCCAGGAACCGTAAAAAGGCCGCGTTGCTGGCGTTTTTCCATAGGCTCCGCCCC
CCTGACGAGCATCACAAAAATCGACGCTCAAGTCAGAGGTGGCGAAACCCGACAGGACTATAAAGATACC
AGGCGTTTCCCCCTGGAAGCTCCCTCGTGCGCTCTCCTGTTCCGACCCTGCCGCTTACCGGATACCTGTC
CGCCTTTCTCCCTTCGGGAAGCGTGGCGCTTTCTCATAGCTCACGCTGTAGGTATCTCAGTTCGGTGTAG
GTCGTTCGCTCCAAGCTGGGCTGTGTGCACGAACCCCCCGTTCAGCCCGACCGCTGCGCCTTATCCGGTA
ACTATCGTCTTGAGTCCAACCCGGTAAGACACGACTTATCGCCACTGGCAGCAGCCACTGGTAACAGGAT
TAGCAGAGCGAGGTATGTAGGCGGTGCTACAGAGTTCTTGAAGTGGTGGCCTAACTACGGCTACACTAGA
AGAACAGTATTTGGTATCTGCGCTCTGCTGAAGCCAGTTACCTTCGGAAAAAGAGTTGGTAGCTCTTGAT
CCGGCAAACAAACCACCGCTGGTAGCGGTGGTTTTTTTGTTTGCAAGCAGCAGATTACGCGCAGAAAAAA
AGGATCTCAAGAAGATCCTTTGATCTTTTCTACGGGGTCTGACGCTCAGTGGAACGAAAACTCACGTTAA
GGGATTTTGGTCATGAGATTATCAAAAAGGATCTTCACCTAGATCCTTTTAAATTAAAAATGAAGTTTTA
AATCAATCTAAAGTATATATGAGTAAACTTGGTCTGACAGTTACCAATGCTTAATCAGTGAGGCACCTAT
CTCAGCGATCTGTCTATTTCGTTCATCCATAGTTGCCTGACTCCCCGTCGTGTAGATAACTACGATACGG
GAGGGCTTACCATCTGGCCCCAGTGCTGCAATGATACCGCGAGACCCACGCTCACCGGCTCCAGATTTAT
CAGCAATAAACCAGCCAGCCGGAAGGGCCGAGCGCAGAAGTGGTCCTGCAACTTTATCCGCCTCCATCCA
GTCTATTAATTGTTGCCGGGAAGCTAGAGTAAGTAGTTCGCCAGTTAATAGTTTGCGCAACGTTGTTGCC
ATTGCTACAGGCATCGTGGTGTCACGCTCGTCGTTTGGTATGGCTTCATTCAGCTCCGGTTCCCAACGAT
CAAGGCGAGTTACATGATCCCCCATGTTGTGCAAAAAAGCGGTTAGCTCCTTCGGTCCTCCGATCGTTGT
CAGAAGTAAGTTGGCCGCAGTGTTATCACTCATGGTTATGGCAGCACTGCATAATTCTCTTACTGTCATG
CCATCCGTAAGATGCTTTTCTGTGACTGGTGAGTACTCAACCAAGTCATTCTGAGAATAGTGTATGCGGC
GACCGAGTTGCTCTTGCCCGGCGTCAATACGGGATAATACCGCGCCACATAGCAGAACTTTAAAAGTGCT
CATCATTGGAAAACGTTCTTCGGGGCGAAAACTCTCAAGGATCTTACCGCTGTTGAGATCCAGTTCGATG
TAACCCACTCGTGCACCCAACTGATCTTCAGCATCTTTTACTTTCACCAGCGTTTCTGGGTGAGCAAAAA
CAGGAAGGCAAAATGCCGCAAAAAAGGGAATAAGGGCGACACGGAAATGTTGAATACTCATACTCTTCCT
TTTTCAATATTATTGAAGCATTTATCAGGGTTATTGTCTCATGAGCGGATACATATTTGAATGTATTTAG
AAAAATAAACAAATAGGGGTTCCGCGCACATTTCCCCGAAAAGTGCCACCTGACGTCGACGGATCGGGAG
ATCGATCTCCCGATCCCCTAGGGTCGACTCTCAGTACAATCTGCTCTGATGCCGCATAGTTAAGCCAGTA
TCTGCTCCCTGCTTGTGTGTTGGAGGTCGCTGAGTAGTGCGCGAGCAAAATTTAAGCTACAACAAGGCAA
GGCTTGACCGACAATTGCATGAAGAATCTGCTTAGGGTTAGGCGTTTTGCGCTGCTTCGCGATGTACGGG
CCAGATATACGCGTTGACATTGATTATTGACTAGTTATTAATAGTAATCAATTACGGGGTCATTAGTTCA
TAGCCCATATATGGAGTTCCGCGTTACATAACTTACGGTAAATGGCCCGCCTGGCTGACCGCCCAACGAC
CCCCGCCCATTGACGTCAATAATGACGTATGTTCCCATAGTAACGCCAATAGGGACTTTCCATTGACGTC
AATGGGTGGAGTATTTACGGTAAACTGCCCACTTGGCAGTACATCAAGTGTATC
Features (pLannotate 1.2.2; 16 found; start..end, strand, type, name):
    132..335     +  promoter       CMV promoter: human cytomegalovirus (CMV) immediate early promoter
    377..395     +  promoter       T7 promoter: promoter for bacteriophage T7 RNA polymerase
    409..4512    +  CDS            SpCas9-HF1: Cas9 endonuclease from the Streptococcus pyogenes Type II CRISPR/Cas system, mutated to improve targeting specificity (Kleinstiver et al., 2016) carries the mutations N497A, R661A, Q695A, and Q926A
   4546..4611    +  CDS            3xFLAG: three tandem FLAG® epitope tags, followed by an enterokinase cleavage site
   4675..4899    +  polyA_signal   bGH poly(A) signal: bovine growth hormone polyadenylation signal
   4903..4924    +  promoter       SV40 promoter (fragment): SV40 enhancer and early promoter
   4929..4945    +  misc_feature   MCS (fragment): pBluescript multiple cloning site
   4994..5010    -  protein_bind   lac operator: The lac repressor binds to the lac operator to inhibit transcription in E. coli. This inhibition can be relieved by adding lactose or isopropyl-β-D-thiogalactopyranoside (IPTG). lac repressor encoded by lacI
   5018..5048    -  promoter       lac promoter: promoter for the E. coli lac operon
   5063..5084    -  protein_bind   CAP binding site: CAP binding activates transcription in the presence of cAMP. E. coli catabolite activator protein
   5097..5189    -  CDS            lacI (fragment): lac repressor; lacI; The lac repressor binds to the lac operator to inhibit transcription in E. coli. This inhibition can be relieved by adding lactose or isopropyl-β-D-thiogalactopyranoside (IPTG).
   5372..5960    -  rep_origin     ori: high-copy-number ColE1/pMB1/pBR322/pUC origin of replication
   6131..6991    -  CDS            AmpR: β-lactamase; bla; confers resistance to ampicillin, carbenicillin, and related antibiotics
   6992..7096    -  promoter       AmpR promoter: bla
   7167..7211    -  misc_feature   bom (fragment): basis of mobility region from pBR322
   7366..131     +  enhancer       CMV enhancer (across the origin): human cytomegalovirus immediate early enhancer
