>Addgene plasmid #72247 | VP12 | analyzer sequence | sequence record 131866
ATATGCCAAGTACGCCCCCTATTGACGTCAATGACGGTAAATGGCCCGCCTGGCATTATGCCCAGTACAT
GACCTTATGGGACTTTCCTACTTGGCAGTACATCTACGTATTAGTCATCGCTATTACCATGGTGATGCGG
TTTTGGCAGTACATCAATGGGCGTGGATAGCGGTTTGACTCACGGGGATTTCCAAGTCTCCACCCCATTG
ACGTCAATGGGAGTTTGTTTTGGCACCAAAATCAACGGGACTTTCCAAAATGTCGTAACAACTCCGCCCC
ATTGACGCAAATGGGCGGTAGGCGTGTACGGTGGGAGGTCTATATAAGCAGAGCTGGTTTAGTGAACCGT
CAGATCCGCTAGAGATCCGCGGCCGCTAATACGACTCACTATAGGGAGAGCCGCCACCATGGATAAAAAG
TATTCTATTGGTTTAGACATCGGCACTAATTCCGTTGGATGGGCTGTCATAACCGATGAATACAAAGTAC
CTTCAAAGAAATTTAAGGTGTTGGGGAACACAGACCGTCATTCGATTAAAAAGAATCTTATCGGTGCCCT
CCTATTCGATAGTGGCGAAACGGCAGAGGCGACTCGCCTGAAACGAACCGCTCGGAGAAGGTATACACGT
CGCAAGAACCGAATATGTTACTTACAAGAAATTTTTAGCAATGAGATGGCCAAAGTTGACGATTCTTTCT
TTCACCGTTTGGAAGAGTCCTTCCTTGTCGAAGAGGACAAGAAACATGAACGGCACCCCATCTTTGGAAA
CATAGTAGATGAGGTGGCATATCATGAAAAGTACCCAACGATTTATCACCTCAGAAAAAAGCTAGTTGAC
TCAACTGATAAAGCGGACCTGAGGTTAATCTACTTGGCTCTTGCCCATATGATAAAGTTCCGTGGGCACT
TTCTCATTGAGGGTGATCTAAATCCGGACAACTCGGATGTCGACAAACTGTTCATCCAGTTAGTACAAAC
CTATAATCAGTTGTTTGAAGAGAACCCTATAAATGCAAGTGGCGTGGATGCGAAGGCTATTCTTAGCGCC
CGCCTCTCTAAATCCCGACGGCTAGAAAACCTGATCGCACAATTACCCGGAGAGAAGAAAAATGGGTTGT
TCGGTAACCTTATAGCGCTCTCACTAGGCCTGACACCAAATTTTAAGTCGAACTTCGACTTAGCTGAAGA
TGCCAAATTGCAGCTTAGTAAGGACACGTACGATGACGATCTCGACAATCTACTGGCACAAATTGGAGAT
CAGTATGCGGACTTATTTTTGGCTGCCAAAAACCTTAGCGATGCAATCCTCCTATCTGACATACTGAGAG
TTAATACTGAGATTACCAAGGCGCCGTTATCCGCTTCAATGATCAAAAGGTACGATGAACATCACCAAGA
CTTGACACTTCTCAAGGCCCTAGTCCGTCAGCAACTGCCTGAGAAATATAAGGAAATATTCTTTGATCAG
TCGAAAAACGGGTACGCAGGTTATATTGACGGCGGAGCGAGTCAAGAGGAATTCTACAAGTTTATCAAAC
CCATATTAGAGAAGATGGATGGGACGGAAGAGTTGCTTGTAAAACTCAATCGCGAAGATCTACTGCGAAA
GCAGCGGACTTTCGACAACGGTAGCATTCCACATCAAATCCACTTAGGCGAATTGCATGCTATACTTAGA
AGGCAGGAGGATTTTTATCCGTTCCTCAAAGACAATCGTGAAAAGATTGAGAAAATCCTAACCTTTCGCA
TACCTTACTATGTGGGACCCCTGGCCCGAGGGAACTCTCGGTTCGCATGGATGACAAGAAAGTCCGAAGA
AACGATTACTCCCTGGAATTTTGAGGAAGTTGTCGATAAAGGTGCGTCAGCTCAATCGTTCATCGAGAGG
ATGACCGCCTTTGACAAGAATTTACCGAACGAAAAAGTATTGCCTAAGCACAGTTTACTTTACGAGTATT
TCACAGTGTACAATGAACTCACGAAAGTTAAGTATGTCACTGAGGGCATGCGTAAACCCGCCTTTCTAAG
CGGAGAACAGAAGAAAGCAATAGTAGATCTGTTATTCAAGACCAACCGCAAAGTGACAGTTAAGCAATTG
AAAGAGGACTACTTTAAGAAAATTGAATGCTTCGATTCTGTCGAGATCTCCGGGGTAGAAGATCGATTTA
ATGCGTCACTTGGTACGTATCATGACCTCCTAAAGATAATTAAAGATAAGGACTTCCTGGATAACGAAGA
GAATGAAGATATCTTAGAAGATATAGTGTTGACTCTTACCCTCTTTGAAGATCGGGAAATGATTGAGGAA
AGACTAAAAACATACGCTCACCTGTTCGACGATAAGGTTATGAAACAGTTAAAGAGGCGTCGCTATACGG
GCTGGGGAGCCTTGTCGCGGAAACTTATCAACGGGATAAGAGACAAGCAAAGTGGTAAAACTATTCTCGA
TTTTCTAAAGAGCGACGGCTTCGCCAATAGGAACTTTATGGCCCTGATCCATGATGACTCTTTAACCTTC
AAAGAGGATATACAAAAGGCACAGGTTTCCGGACAAGGGGACTCATTGCACGAACATATTGCGAATCTTG
CTGGTTCGCCAGCCATCAAAAAGGGCATACTCCAGACAGTCAAAGTAGTGGATGAGCTAGTTAAGGTCAT
GGGACGTCACAAACCGGAAAACATTGTAATCGAGATGGCACGCGAAAATCAAACGACTCAGAAGGGGCAA
AAAAACAGTCGAGAGCGGATGAAGAGAATAGAAGAGGGTATTAAAGAACTGGGCAGCCAGATCTTAAAGG
AGCATCCTGTGGAAAATACCCAATTGCAGAACGAGAAACTTTACCTCTATTACCTACAAAATGGAAGGGA
CATGTATGTTGATCAGGAACTGGACATAAACCGTTTATCTGATTACGACGTCGATCACATTGTACCCCAA
TCCTTTTTGAAGGACGATTCAATCGACAATAAAGTGCTTACACGCTCGGATAAGAACCGAGGGAAAAGTG
ACAATGTTCCAAGCGAGGAAGTCGTAAAGAAAATGAAGAACTATTGGCGGCAGCTCCTAAATGCGAAACT
GATAACGCAAAGAAAGTTCGATAACTTAACTAAAGCTGAGAGGGGTGGCTTGTCTGAACTTGACAAGGCC
GGATTTATTAAACGTCAGCTCGTGGAAACCCGCGCCATCACAAAGCATGTTGCGCAGATACTAGATTCCC
GAATGAATACGAAATACGACGAGAACGATAAGCTGATTCGGGAAGTCAAAGTAATCACTTTAAAGTCAAA
ATTGGTGTCGGACTTCAGAAAGGATTTTCAATTCTATAAAGTTAGGGAGATAAATAACTACCACCATGCG
CACGACGCTTATCTTAATGCCGTCGTAGGGACCGCACTCATTAAGAAATACCCGAAGCTAGAAAGTGAGT
TTGTGTATGGTGATTACAAAGTTTATGACGTCCGTAAGATGATCGCGAAAAGCGAACAGGAGATAGGCAA
GGCTACAGCCAAATACTTCTTTTATTCTAACATTATGAATTTCTTTAAGACGGAAATCACTCTGGCAAAC
GGAGAGATACGCAAACGACCTTTAATTGAAACCAATGGGGAGACAGGTGAAATCGTATGGGATAAGGGCC
GGGACTTCGCGACGGTGAGAAAAGTTTTGTCCATGCCCCAAGTCAACATAGTAAAGAAAACTGAGGTGCA
GACCGGAGGGTTTTCAAAGGAATCGATTCTTCCAAAAAGGAATAGTGATAAGCTCATCGCTCGTAAAAAG
GACTGGGACCCGAAAAAGTACGGTGGCTTCGATAGCCCTACAGTTGCCTATTCTGTCCTAGTAGTGGCAA
AAGTTGAGAAGGGAAAATCCAAGAAACTGAAGTCAGTCAAAGAATTATTGGGGATAACGATTATGGAGCG
CTCGTCTTTTGAAAAGAACCCCATCGACTTCCTTGAGGCGAAAGGTTACAAGGAAGTAAAAAAGGATCTC
ATAATTAAACTACCAAAGTATAGTCTGTTTGAGTTAGAAAATGGCCGAAAACGGATGTTGGCTAGCGCCG
GAGAGCTTCAAAAGGGGAACGAACTCGCACTACCGTCTAAATACGTGAATTTCCTGTATTTAGCGTCCCA
TTACGAGAAGTTGAAAGGTTCACCTGAAGATAACGAACAGAAGCAACTTTTTGTTGAGCAGCACAAACAT
TATCTCGACGAAATCATAGAGCAAATTTCGGAATTCAGTAAGAGAGTCATCCTAGCTGATGCCAATCTGG
ACAAAGTATTAAGCGCATACAACAAGCACAGGGATAAACCCATACGTGAGCAGGCGGAAAATATTATCCA
TTTGTTTACTCTTACCAACCTCGGCGCTCCAGCCGCATTCAAGTATTTTGACACAACGATAGATCGCAAA
CGATACACTTCTACCAAGGAGGTGCTAGACGCGACACTGATTCACCAATCCATCACGGGATTATATGAAA
CTCGGATAGATTTGTCACAGCTTGGGGGTGACGGATCCCCCAAGAAGAAGAGGAAAGTCTCGAGCGACTA
CAAAGACCATGACGGTGATTATAAAGATCATGACATCGATTACAAGGATGACGATGACAAGGCTGCAGGA
TGACCGGTCATCATCACCATCACCATTGAGTTTAAACCCGCTGATCAGCCTCGACTGTGCCTTCTAGTTG
CCAGCCATCTGTTGTTTGCCCCTCCCCCGTGCCTTCCTTGACCCTGGAAGGTGCCACTCCCACTGTCCTT
TCCTAATAAAATGAGGAAATTGCATCGCATTGTCTGAGTAGGTGTCATTCTATTCTGGGGGGTGGGGTGG
GGCAGGACAGCAAGGGGGAGGATTGGGAAGACAATAGCAGGCATGCTGGGGATGCGGTGGGCTCTATGGC
TTCTGAGGCGGAAAGAACCAGCTGGGGCTCGATACCGTCGACCTCTAGCTAGAGCTTGGCGTAATCATGG
TCATAGCTGTTTCCTGTGTGAAATTGTTATCCGCTCACAATTCCACACAACATACGAGCCGGAAGCATAA
AGTGTAAAGCCTAGGGTGCCTAATGAGTGAGCTAACTCACATTAATTGCGTTGCGCTCACTGCCCGCTTT
CCAGTCGGGAAACCTGTCGTGCCAGCTGCATTAATGAATCGGCCAACGCGCGGGGAGAGGCGGTTTGCGT
ATTGGGCGCTCTTCCGCTTCCTCGCTCACTGACTCGCTGCGCTCGGTCGTTCGGCTGCGGCGAGCGGTAT
CAGCTCACTCAAAGGCGGTAATACGGTTATCCACAGAATCAGGGGATAACGCAGGAAAGAACATGTGAGC
AAAAGGCCAGCAAAAGGCCAGGAACCGTAAAAAGGCCGCGTTGCTGGCGTTTTTCCATAGGCTCCGCCCC
CCTGACGAGCATCACAAAAATCGACGCTCAAGTCAGAGGTGGCGAAACCCGACAGGACTATAAAGATACC
AGGCGTTTCCCCCTGGAAGCTCCCTCGTGCGCTCTCCTGTTCCGACCCTGCCGCTTACCGGATACCTGTC
CGCCTTTCTCCCTTCGGGAAGCGTGGCGCTTTCTCAATGCTCACGCTGTAGGTATCTCAGTTCGGTGTAG
GTCGTTCGCTCCAAGCTGGGCTGTGTGCACGAACCCCCCGTTCAGCCCGACCGCTGCGCCTTATCCGGTA
ACTATCGTCTTGAGTCCAACCCGGTAAGACACGACTTATCGCCACTGGCAGCAGCCACTGGTAACAGGAT
TAGCAGAGCGAGGTATGTAGGCGGTGCTACAGAGTTCTTGAAGTGGTGGCCTAACTACGGCTACACTAGA
AGGACAGTATTTGGTATCTGCGCTCTGCTGAAGCCAGTTACCTTCGGAAAAAGAGTTGGTAGCTCTTGAT
CCGGCAAACAAACCACCGCTGGTAGCGGTGGTTTTTTTGTTTGCAAGCAGCAGATTACGCGCAGAAAAAA
AGGATCTCAAGAAGATCCTTTGATCTTTTCTACGGGGTCTGACGCTCAGTGGAACGAAAACTCACGTTAA
GGGATTTTGGTCATGAGATTATCAAAAAGGATCTTCACCTAGATCCTTTTAAATTAAAAATGAAGTTTTA
AATCAATCTAAAGTATATATGAGTAAACTTGGTCTGACAGTTACCAATGCTTAATCAGTGAGGCACCTAT
CTCAGCGATCTGTCTATTTCGTTCATCCATAGTTGCCTGACTCCCCGTCGTGTAGATAACTACGATACGG
GAGGGCTTACCATCTGGCCCCAGTGCTGCAATGATACCGCGAGACCCACGCTCACCGGCTCCAGATTTAT
CAGCAATAAACCAGCCAGCCGGAAGGGCCGAGCGCAGAAGTGGTCCTGCAACTTTATCCGCCTCCATCCA
GTCTATTAATTGTTGCCGGGAAGCTAGAGTAAGTAGTTCGCCAGTTAATAGTTTGCGCAACGTTGTTGCC
ATTGCTACAGGCATCGTGGTGTCACGCTCGTCGTTTGGTATGGCTTCATTCAGCTCCGGTTCCCAACGAT
CAAGGCGAGTTACATGATCCCCCATGTTGTGCAAAAAAGCGGTTAGCTCCTTCGGTCCTCCGATCGTTGT
CAGAAGTAAGTTGGCCGCAGTGTTATCACTCATGGTTATGGCAGCACTGCATAATTCTCTTACTGTCATG
CCATCCGTAAGATGCTTTTCTGTGACTGGTGAGTACTCAACCAAGTCATTCTGAGAATAGTGTATGCGGC
GACCGAGTTGCTCTTGCCCGGCGTCAATACGGGATAATACCGCGCCACATAGCAGAACTTTAAAAGTGCT
CATCATTGGAAAACGTTCTTCGGGGCGAAAACTCTCAAGGATCTTACCGCTGTTGAGATCCAGTTCGATG
TAACCCACTCGTGCACCCAACTGATCTTCAGCATCTTTTACTTTCACCAGCGTTTCTGGGTGAGCAAAAA
CAGGAAGGCAAAATGCCGCAAAAAAGGGAATAAGGGCGACACGGAAATGTTGAATACTCATACTCTTCCT
TTTTCAATATTATTGAAGCATTTATCAGGGTTATTGTCTCATGAGCGGATACATATTTGAATGTATTTAG
AAAAATAAACAAATAGGGGTTCCGCGCACATTTCCCCGAAAAGTGCCACCTGACGTCGACGGATCGGGAG
ATCGATCTCCCGATCCCCTAGGGTCGACTCTCAGTACAATCTGCTCTGATGCCGCATAGTTAAGCCAGTA
TCTGCTCCCTGCTTGTGTGTTGGAGGTCGCTGAGTAGTGCGCGAGCAAAATTTAAGCTACAACAAGGCAA
GGCTTGACCGACAATTGCATGAAGAATCTGCTTAGGGTTAGGCGTTTTGCGCTGCTTCGCGATGTACGGG
CCAGATATACGCGTTGACATTGATTATTGACTAGTTATTAATAGTAATCAATTACGGGGTCATTAGTTCA
TAGCCCATATATGGAGTTCCGCGTTACATAACTTACGGTAAATGGCCCGCCTGGCTGACCGCCCAACGAC
CCCCGCCCATTGACGTCAATAATGACGTATGTTCCCATAGTAACGCCAATAGGGACTTTCCATTGACGTC
AATGGGTGGACTATTTACGGTAAACTGCCCACTTGGCAGTACATCAAGTGTATC
Features (pLannotate 1.2.2; 16 found; start..end, strand, type, name):
    132..335     +  promoter       CMV promoter: human cytomegalovirus (CMV) immediate early promoter
    377..395     +  promoter       T7 promoter: promoter for bacteriophage T7 RNA polymerase
    409..4512    +  CDS            SpCas9-HF1: Cas9 endonuclease from the Streptococcus pyogenes Type II CRISPR/Cas system, mutated to improve targeting specificity (Kleinstiver et al., 2016) carries the mutations N497A, R661A, Q695A, and Q926A
   4546..4611    +  CDS            3xFLAG: three tandem FLAG® epitope tags, followed by an enterokinase cleavage site
   4675..4899    +  polyA_signal   bGH poly(A) signal: bovine growth hormone polyadenylation signal
   4903..4924    +  promoter       SV40 promoter (fragment): SV40 enhancer and early promoter
   4929..4945    +  misc_feature   MCS (fragment): pBluescript multiple cloning site
   4994..5010    -  protein_bind   lac operator: The lac repressor binds to the lac operator to inhibit transcription in E. coli. This inhibition can be relieved by adding lactose or isopropyl-β-D-thiogalactopyranoside (IPTG). lac repressor encoded by lacI
   5018..5048    -  promoter       lac promoter: promoter for the E. coli lac operon
   5063..5084    -  protein_bind   CAP binding site: CAP binding activates transcription in the presence of cAMP. E. coli catabolite activator protein
   5097..5189    -  CDS            lacI (fragment): lac repressor; lacI; The lac repressor binds to the lac operator to inhibit transcription in E. coli. This inhibition can be relieved by adding lactose or isopropyl-β-D-thiogalactopyranoside (IPTG).
   5372..5960    -  rep_origin     ori: high-copy-number ColE1/pMB1/pBR322/pUC origin of replication
   6131..6991    -  CDS            AmpR: β-lactamase; bla; confers resistance to ampicillin, carbenicillin, and related antibiotics
   6992..7096    -  promoter       AmpR promoter: bla
   7167..7211    -  misc_feature   bom (fragment): basis of mobility region from pBR322
   7366..131     +  enhancer       CMV enhancer (across the origin): human cytomegalovirus immediate early enhancer
