[The description below was written by a language model from this plasmid's Addgene catalogue record, the feature table of its GenBank file and pLannotate feature annotations shown in this document.]
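Description:
VP12 is a mammalian expression plasmid for SpCas9-HF1, a high-fidelity variant of the Streptococcus pyogenes Cas9 nuclease, built on the JDS246 Cas9 expression backbone. The full sequence record is about 7.6 kb. In bacteria it is maintained through a high-copy ColE1/pUC-type origin and selected with ampicillin via the β-lactamase gene and its native promoter. Remnants of lac regulatory elements, a lacI fragment, a pBR322 bom fragment and short SV40 promoter and cloning-site fragments are annotated in the backbone, but they appear to be vestigial. No mammalian selection marker is annotated, which suggests the plasmid is intended for transient transfection.

The expression cassette consists of the human CMV immediate early enhancer and promoter, followed by a T7 promoter that could also allow in vitro transcription of the coding sequence. Next comes the mammalian codon-optimized Cas9 open reading frame carrying the substitutions N497A, R661A, Q695A and Q926A. The protein is fused at its C terminus to a nuclear localization signal and a 3xFLAG epitope for nuclear import and antibody detection. The NLS is listed in the catalogue fields but is not separately annotated in the feature table. A bovine growth hormone polyadenylation signal terminates the transcript.

The four alanine substitutions are described as improving targeting specificity, and the associated study reports nucleases with no detectable genome-wide off-target effects. The plasmid encodes no guide RNA, so a guide must be supplied from a separate construct for genome editing in human cells. The accompanying GenBank record covers only an 850 bp portion of the plasmid and has no annotated features, so this description rests on the catalogue fields and the full-length feature table.
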