Addgene plasmid #72247: VP12
Purpose: Human expression plasmid for SpCas9-HF1 variant: CMV-T7-humanSpCas9-HF1(N497A, R661A, Q695A, Q926A)-NLS-3xFLAG
Depositing lab: Keith Joung. Depositing organization: Massachusetts General Hospital. Publication: High-fidelity CRISPR-Cas9 nucleases with no detectable genome-wide off-target effects. Kleinstiver BP, Pattanayak V, Prew MS, Tsai SQ, Nguyen NT, Zheng Z, Keith Joung J. Nature. 2016 Jan 6. doi: 10.1038/nature16526. PubMed 26735016.
Backbone
  Vector backbone: JDS246
  Backbone manufacturer: Joung lab (Addgene Plasmid # 43861)
  Vector type: Mammalian Expression, CRISPR
Growth in bacteria
  Bacterial resistance: Ampicillin, 100 μg/mL
  Growth temperature: 37°C
  Growth strain: DH5alpha
  Copy number: High Copy
Gene/Insert
  Gene/Insert name: mammalian codon-optimized Streptococcus pyogenes Cas9 HF1(N497A/R661A/Q695A/Q926A)-NLS-3xFlag
  Species: S. pyogenes
  Mutation: N497A, R661A, Q695A and Q926A
  Promoter: CMV
  Tag / fusion protein: NLS (C terminal on insert); 3x FLAG (C terminal on insert)
  Cloning method: Unknown
  Sequencing primers: 5′ CMV-F; 3′ BGH-rev
Terms and licenses: Academic/Nonprofit Terms; Industry Terms: Not Available to Industry
How to cite: VP12 was a gift from Keith Joung (Addgene plasmid # 72247 ; http://n2t.net/addgene:72247 ; RRID:Addgene_72247)
