LOCUS       Exported 850 bp ds-DNA linear SYN 21-MAY-2021
DEFINITION  Human expression plasmid for SpCas9-HF1 variant:
            CMV-T7-humanSpCas9-HF1(N497A, R661A, Q695A, Q926A)-NLS-3xFLAG.
ACCESSION   .
VERSION     .
KEYWORDS    VP12
SOURCE      synthetic DNA construct
  ORGANISM  synthetic DNA construct
REFERENCE   1 (bases 1 to 850)
  AUTHORS   Kleinstiver BP, Pattanayak V, Prew MS, Tsai SQ, Nguyen NT, Zheng Z,
            Keith Joung J
  TITLE     High-fidelity CRISPR-Cas9 nucleases with no detectable genome-wide
            off-target effects.
  JOURNAL   Nature. 2016 Jan 6. doi: 10.1038/nature16526.
  PUBMED    26735016
REFERENCE   2 (bases 1 to 850)
  AUTHORS   .
  TITLE     Direct Submission
  JOURNAL   Exported May 21, 2021 from SnapGene Server 1.1.58
            http://www.snapgene.com
FEATURES             Location/Qualifiers
     source          1..850
                     /organism="synthetic DNA construct"
                     /mol_type="other DNA"
ORIGIN
        1 aagcagcgga ctttcgacaa cggtagcatt ccacatcaaa tccacttagg cgaattgcat
       61 gctatactta gaaggcagga ggatttttat ccgttcctca aagacaatcg tgaaaagatt
      121 gagaaaatcc taacctttcg cataccttac tatgtgggac ccctggcccg agggaactct
      181 cggttcgcat ggatgacaag aaagtccgaa gaaacgatta ctccctggaa ttttgaggaa
      241 gttgtcgata aaggtgcgtc agctcaatcg ttcatcgaga ggatgaccgc ctttgacaag
      301 aatttaccga acgaaaaagt attgcctaag cacagtttac tttacgagta tttcacagtg
      361 tacaatgaac tcacgaaagt taagtatgtc actgagggca tgcgtaaacc cgcctttcta
      421 agcggagaac agaagaaagc aatagtagat ctgttattca agaccaaccg caaagtgaca
      481 gttaagcaat tgaaagagga ctactttaag aaaattgaat gcttcgattc tgtcgagatc
      541 tccggggtag aagatcgatt taatgcgtca cttggtacgt atcatgacct cctaaagata
      601 attaaagata aggacttcct ggataacgaa gagaatgaag atatcttaga agatatagtg
      661 ttgactctta ccctctttga agatcgggaa atgattgagg aaagactaaa aacatacgct
      721 cacctgttcg acgataaggt tatgaaacag ttaaagaggc gtcgctatac gggctgggga
      781 gccttgtcgc ggaaacttat caacgggata agagacaagc aaagtggtaa aactattctc
      841 gattttctaa
//
