>Addgene plasmid #72247 | VP12 | addgene partial sequence | sequence record 133463 | BGH-rev 5'-TAGAAGGCACAGTCGAGG-3'
GGTGATGGTGATGATGACCGGTCATCCTGCAGCCTTGTCATCGTCATCCTTGTAATCGATGTCATGATCT
TTATAATCACCGTCATGGTCTTTGTAGTCGCTCGAGACTTTCCTCTTCTTCTTGGGGGATCCGTCACCCC
CAAGCTGTGACAAATCTATCCGAGTTTCATATAATCCCGTGATGGATTGGTGAATCAGTGTCGCGTCTAG
CACCTCCTTGGTAGAAGTGTATCGTTTGCGATCTATCGTTGTGTCAAAATACTTGAATGCGGCTGGAGCG
CCGAGGTTGGTAAGAGTAAACAAATGGATAATATTTTCCGCCTGCTCACGTATGGGTTTATCCCTGTGCT
TGTTGTATGCGCTTAATACTTTGTCCAGATTGGCATCAGCTAGGATGACTCTCTTACTGAATTCCGAAAT
TTGCTCTATGATTTCGTCGAGATAATGTTTGTGCTGCTCAACAAAAAGTTGCTTCTGTTCGTTATCTTCA
GGTGAACCTTTCAACTTCTCGTAATGGGACGCTAAATACAGGAAATTCACGTATTTAGACGGTAGTGCGA
GTTCGTTCCCCTTTTGAAGCTCTCCGGCGCTAGCCAACATCCGTTTTCGGCCATTTTCTAACTCAAACAG
ACTATACTTTGGTAGTTTAATTATGAGATCCTTTTTTACTTCCTTGTAACCTTTCGCCTCAAGGAAGTCG
ATGGGGTTCTTTTCAAAAGACGAGCGCTCCATAATCGTTATCCCCAATAATTCTTTGACTGACTTCAGTT
TCTTGGATTTTCCCTTCTCAACTTTTGCCACTACTAGGACAGAATAGGCAACTGTAGGGCTATCGAAGCC
ACCGTACTTTTTCGGGTCCCAGTCCTTTTTACGAGCGATGAGCTTATCACTATTCCTTTTTGGAAGAATC
GATTCC
