>Addgene plasmid #72247 | VP12 | addgene partial sequence | sequence record 146339 | KJdCas9-F1 5'-GACGTCACAAACCGGAAAAC-3'
AACGACTCAGAAGGGGCAAAAAAACAGTCGAGAGCGGATGAAGAGAATAGAAGAGGGTATTAAAGAACTG
GGCAGCCAGATCTTAAAGGAGCATCCTGTGGAAAATACCCAATTGCAGAACGAGAAACTTTACCTCTATT
ACCTACAAAATGGAAGGGACATGTATGTTGATCAGGAACTGGACATAAACCGTTTATCTGATTACGACGT
CGATCACATTGTACCCCAATCCTTTTTGAAGGACGATTCAATCGACAATAAAGTGCTTACACGCTCGGAT
AAGAACCGAGGGAAAAGTGACAATGTTCCAAGCGAGGAAGTCGTAAAGAAAATGAAGAACTATTGGCGGC
AGCTCCTAAATGCGAAACTGATAACGCAAAGAAAGTTCGATAACTTAACTAAAGCTGAGAGGGGTGGCTT
GTCTGAACTTGACAAGGCCGGATTTATTAAACGTCAGCTCGTGGAAACCCGCGCCATCACAAAGCATGTT
GCGCAGATACTAGATTCCCGAATGAATACGAAATACGACGAGAACGATAAGCTGATTCGGGAAGTCAAAG
TAATCACTTTAAAGTCAAAATTGGTGTCGGACTTCAGAAAGGATTTTCAATTCTATAAAGTTAGGGAGAT
AAATAACTACCACCATGCGCACGACGCTTATCTTAATGCCGTCGTAGGGACCGCACTCATTAAGAAATAC
CCGAAGCTAGAAAGTGAGTTTG
