>Addgene plasmid #72247 | VP12 | addgene partial sequence | sequence record 147285 | KJdCas9-F2 5'-agcgaacaggagataggcaa-3'
AGACGGAAATCACTCTGGCAAACGGAGAGATACGCAAACGACCTTTAATTGAAACCAATGGGGAGACAGG
TGAAATCGTATGGGATAAGGGCCGGGACTTCGCGACGGTGAGAAAAGTTTTGTCCATGCCCCAAGTCAAC
ATAGTAAAGAAAACTGAGGTGCAGACCGGAGGGTTTTCAAAGGAATCGATTCTTCCAAAAAGGAATAGTG
ATAAGCTCATCGCTCGTAAAAAGGACTGGGACCCGAAAAAGTACGGTGGCTTCGATAGCCCTACAGTTGC
CTATTCTGTCCTAGTAGTGGCAAAAGTTGAGAAGGGAAAATCCAAGAAACTGAAGTCAGTCAAAGAATTA
TTGGGGATAACGATTATGGAGCGCTCGTCTTTTGAAAAGAACCCCATCGACTTCCTTGAGGCGAAAGGTT
ACAAGGAAGTAAAAAAGGATCTCATAATTAAACTACCAAAGTATAGTCTGTTTGAGTTAGAAAATGGCCG
AAAACGGATGTTGGCTAGCGCCGGAGAGCTTCAAAAGGGGAACGAACTCGCACTACCGTCTAAATACGTG
AATTTCCTGTATTTAGCGTCCCATTACGAGAAGTTGAAAGGTTCACCTGAAGATAACGAACAGAAGCAAC
TTTTTGTTGAGCAGCACAAACATTATCTCGACGAAATCATAGAGCAAATTTCGGAATTCAGTAAGAGAGT
CATCCTAGCTGATGCCAATCTGGACAAAGTATTAAGCGCATACAACAAGCACAGGGATAAACCCATACGT
GAGCAGGCGGAAAATATTATCCATTTGTTTACTCTTACCAACCTCGGCGCTCCAGCCGCATTCAAGTATT
TTGACACAACGATAGATCGCAAACGATACACTTCTACCCA
